Addgene plasmid #187098: pcDNA3.1-iRFP-P2A-Post-SPHERE-sfVenus-iGluSnFR
Purpose: Glutamate sensor for localization to membrane contatct
Depositing lab: Kotaro Oka. Publication: Genetically encoded sensors for analysing neurotransmission among synaptically-connected neurons. Shindo Y, Ashida K, Masamoto K, Takuwa H, Takahashi M, Higuchi M, Ide R, Hotta K, Oka K. bioRxiv 2022 10.1101/2022.04.03.486903.
Backbone
  Vector backbone: pcDNA3.1(+)
  Backbone size w/o insert (bp): 5360
  Vector type: Mammalian Expression
Growth in bacteria
  Bacterial resistance: Ampicillin, 100 μg/mL
  Growth temperature: 37°C
  Growth strain: DH5alpha
  Copy number: Unknown
Gene/Insert
  Gene/Insert name: Post-SPHERE-sfVenus-iGluSnFR
  Species: Synthetic
  Insert size (bp): 3081
  Promoter: CMV
  Tag / fusion protein: iRFP670-P2A (N terminal on insert)
  Cloning method: Restriction Enzyme; 5′ cloning site HindIII (unknown if destroyed); 3′ cloning site XbaI (unknown if destroyed)
Resource information
  A portion of this plasmid was derived from a plasmid made by: Loren Looger, Robert Campbell and Bong-Kiun Kaang, Addgene #106202, #107337, #107335, #111585
Terms and licenses: Academic/Nonprofit Terms; Industry Terms: Not Available to Industry
Depositor comments: Please visit https://www.biorxiv.org/content/10.1101/2022.04.03.486903v1 for bioRxiv preprint.
How to cite: pcDNA3.1-iRFP-P2A-Post-SPHERE-sfVenus-iGluSnFR was a gift from Kotaro Oka (Addgene plasmid # 187098 ; http://n2t.net/addgene:187098 ; RRID:Addgene_187098)
