[The description below was written by a language model from this plasmid's Addgene catalogue record and pLannotate feature annotations shown in this document.]
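Description:
pcDNA3.1-iRFP-P2A-Post-SPHERE-sfVenus-iGluSnFR is a mammalian expression plasmid of about 8.4 kb built on pcDNA3.1(+). It is propagated in E. coli through a high-copy ColE1/pUC origin and selected with ampicillin via the β-lactamase gene. The backbone also carries an f1 origin and an SV40 promoter-driven neomycin phosphotransferase cassette with an SV40 poly(A) signal, which allows G418 selection of transfected mammalian cells. Several small automated hits (truncated HIV LTR, ble, lacI and RSF ori fragments) appear to be short backbone matches rather than functional parts.

The payload was cloned between HindIII and XbaI and is transcribed from the CMV enhancer/promoter, with a T7 promoter just upstream, and terminated by the bGH poly(A) signal. It is a single synthetic open reading frame that begins with the near-infrared, biliverdin-dependent protein iRFP670. According to the catalogue entry, iRFP670 is joined through a self-cleaving P2A peptide to the Post-SPHERE-sfVenus-iGluSnFR sensor, so expressing cells are marked by a separate far-red reporter; the P2A itself is not annotated. Downstream, the feature table detects a mouse immunoglobulin kappa fragment, which probably acts as a secretion leader. This is followed by a short ABL-derived segment, a large fragment of the E. coli glutamate/aspartate-binding protein GltI, a GFP-family fragment consistent with the sfVenus reporter of iGluSnFR, and a neuroligin-like fragment (best match NLGN4X). The record does not explain the role of each module, but the neuroligin portion is plausibly the membrane anchor implied by the "Post" label.

The stated purpose is a glutamate sensor localized to membrane contact sites. The associated work concerns sensors for neurotransmission between synaptically connected neurons.
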