Features (pLannotate 1.2.2; 26 found; start..end, strand, type, name):
      1..589     -  rep_origin     ori: high-copy-number ColE1/pMB1/pBR322/pUC origin of replication
    760..1620    -  CDS            AmpR: β-lactamase; bla; confers resistance to ampicillin, carbenicillin, and related antibiotics
   1621..1725    -  promoter       AmpR promoter: bla
   1784..1836    -  misc_feature   bom (fragment): basis of mobility region from pBR322
   1991..2370    +  enhancer       CMV enhancer: human cytomegalovirus immediate early enhancer
   2371..2574    +  promoter       CMV promoter: human cytomegalovirus (CMV) immediate early promoter
   2570..2603    +  LTR            5' LTR (truncated) (fragment): truncated 5' long terminal repeat (LTR) from HIV-1
   2619..2637    +  promoter       T7 promoter: promoter for bacteriophage T7 RNA polymerase
   2733..3662    +  CDS            iRFP670: iRFP670 is a basic (constitutively fluorescent) near ir fluorescent protein published in 2013, derived from Rhodopseudomonas palustris CGA009. It has low acid sensitivity. It requires the cofactor biliverdin for fluorescence.
   3777..3836    +  CDS            KV3A6_MOUSE (fragment): Experimental evidence at protein level: Swiss-Prot protein existence level 1. From Mus musculus (Mouse).
   3852..4034    +  CDS            ABL (fragment): ABL_FSVHY - Experimental evidence at transcript level: Swiss-Prot protein existence level 2. From Feline sarcoma virus (strain Hardy-Zuckerman 2).
   4065..4805    +  CDS            gltI (fragment): GLTI_ECOLI - Also known as ybeJ, yzzK. Experimental evidence at protein level: Swiss-Prot protein existence level 1. Part of the ABC transporter complex GltIJKL involved in glutamate and aspartate uptake. Binds to both glutamate and aspartate. From Escherichia coli (strain K12).
   4809..5087    +  CDS            ECGFP (fragment): ECGFP is a basic (constitutively fluorescent) cyan fluorescent protein published in 2000, derived from Aequorea victoria. It has low acid sensitivity.
   5160..5729    +  CDS            NLGN4X (fragment): NLGNX_MACMU - Also known as NLGN4. Experimental evidence at transcript level: Swiss-Prot protein existence level 2. Putative neuronal cell surface protein involved in cell-cell- interactions. From Macaca mulatta (Rhesus macaque).
   5797..6021    +  polyA_signal   bGH poly(A) signal: bovine growth hormone polyadenylation signal
   6025..6046    +  promoter       SV40 promoter (fragment): SV40 enhancer and early promoter
   6067..6495    +  rep_origin     f1 ori (sequence partly withheld): f1 bacteriophage origin of replication; arrow indicates direction of (+) strand synthesis
   6509..6838    +  promoter       SV40 promoter: SV40 enhancer and early promoter
   6905..7696    +  CDS            neo: KKA2_KLEPN - Also known as kan, nptII. Experimental evidence at protein level: Swiss-Prot protein existence level 1. Resistance to kanamycin, neomycin, paromomycin, ribostamycin, butirosin and gentamicin B. From Klebsiella pneumoniae.
   7720..7878    +  CDS            ble (fragment): BLE_KLEPN - Experimental evidence at protein level: Swiss-Prot protein existence level 1. Binding protein with a strong affinity to the bleomycin family of antibiotics. Binds to CL990; an antimitotic-antibiotic compound. From Klebsiella pneumoniae.
   7873..7994    +  polyA_signal   SV40 poly(A) signal: SV40 polyadenylation signal
   8067..8083    -  protein_bind   lac operator: The lac repressor binds to the lac operator to inhibit transcription in E. coli. This inhibition can be relieved by adding lactose or isopropyl-β-D-thiogalactopyranoside (IPTG). lac repressor encoded by lacI
   8091..8121    -  promoter       lac promoter: promoter for the E. coli lac operon
   8136..8157    -  protein_bind   CAP binding site: CAP binding activates transcription in the presence of cAMP. E. coli catabolite activator protein
   8170..8262    -  CDS            lacI (fragment): lac repressor; lacI; The lac repressor binds to the lac operator to inhibit transcription in E. coli. This inhibition can be relieved by adding lactose or isopropyl-β-D-thiogalactopyranoside (IPTG).
   8264..8397    -  rep_origin     RSF ori (fragment): Plasmids containing the RSF 1030 origin of replication can be propagated in E. coli cells that contain additional plasmids with compatible origins.
>Addgene plasmid #187098 | pcDNA3.1-iRFP-P2A-Post-SPHERE-sfVenus-iGluSnFR | addgene full sequence | sequence record 369257 | Addgene NGS Result
TTTCCATAGGCTCCGCCCCCCTGACGAGCATCACAAAAATCGACGCTCAAGTCAGAGGTGGCGAAACCCG
ACAGGACTATAAAGATACCAGGCGTTTCCCCCTGGAAGCTCCCTCGTGCGCTCTCCTGTTCCGACCCTGC
CGCTTACCGGATACCTGTCCGCCTTTCTCCCTTCGGGAAGCGTGGCGCTTTCTCATAGCTCACGCTGTAG
GTATCTCAGTTCGGTGTAGGTCGTTCGCTCCAAGCTGGGCTGTGTGCACGAACCCCCCGTTCAGCCCGAC
CGCTGCGCCTTATCCGGTAACTATCGTCTTGAGTCCAACCCGGTAAGACACGACTTATCGCCACTGGCAG
CAGCCACTGGTAACAGGATTAGCAGAGCGAGGTATGTAGGCGGTGCTACAGAGTTCTTGAAGTGGTGGCC
TAACTACGGCTACACTAGAAGAACAGTATTTGGTATCTGCGCTCTGCTGAAGCCAGTTACCTTCGGAAAA
AGAGTTGGTAGCTCTTGATCCGGCAAACAAACCACCGCTGGTAGCGGTGGTTTTTTTGTTTGCAAGCAGC
AGATTACGCGCAGAAAAAAAGGATCTCAAGAAGATCCTTTGATCTTTTCTACGGGGTCTGACGCTCAGTG
GAACGAAAACTCACGTTAAGGGATTTTGGTCATGAGATTATCAAAAAGGATCTTCACCTAGATCCTTTTA
AATTAAAAATGAAGTTTTAAATCAATCTAAAGTATATATGAGTAAACTTGGTCTGACAGTTACCAATGCT
TAATCAGTGAGGCACCTATCTCAGCGATCTGTCTATTTCGTTCATCCATAGTTGCCTGACTCCCCGTCGT
GTAGATAACTACGATACGGGAGGGCTTACCATCTGGCCCCAGTGCTGCAATGATACCGCGAGACCCACGC
TCACCGGCTCCAGATTTATCAGCAATAAACCAGCCAGCCGGAAGGGCCGAGCGCAGAAGTGGTCCTGCAA
CTTTATCCGCCTCCATCCAGTCTATTAATTGTTGCCGGGAAGCTAGAGTAAGTAGTTCGCCAGTTAATAG
TTTGCGCAACGTTGTTGCCATTGCTACAGGCATCGTGGTGTCACGCTCGTCGTTTGGTATGGCTTCATTC
AGCTCCGGTTCCCAACGATCAAGGCGAGTTACATGATCCCCCATGTTGTGCAAAAAAGCGGTTAGCTCCT
TCGGTCCTCCGATCGTTGTCAGAAGTAAGTTGGCCGCAGTGTTATCACTCATGGTTATGGCAGCACTGCA
TAATTCTCTTACTGTCATGCCATCCGTAAGATGCTTTTCTGTGACTGGTGAGTACTCAACCAAGTCATTC
TGAGAATAGTGTATGCGGCGACCGAGTTGCTCTTGCCCGGCGTCAATACGGGATAATACCGCGCCACATA
GCAGAACTTTAAAAGTGCTCATCATTGGAAAACGTTCTTCGGGGCGAAAACTCTCAAGGATCTTACCGCT
GTTGAGATCCAGTTCGATGTAACCCACTCGTGCACCCAACTGATCTTCAGCATCTTTTACTTTCACCAGC
GTTTCTGGGTGAGCAAAAACAGGAAGGCAAAATGCCGCAAAAAAGGGAATAAGGGCGACACGGAAATGTT
GAATACTCATACTCTTCCTTTTTCAATATTATTGAAGCATTTATCAGGGTTATTGTCTCATGAGCGGATA
CATATTTGAATGTATTTAGAAAAATAAACAAATAGGGGTTCCGCGCACATTTCCCCGAAAAGTGCCACCT
GACGTCGACGGATCGGGAGATCTCCCGATCCCCTATGGTGCACTCTCAGTACAATCTGCTCTGATGCCGC
ATAGTTAAGCCAGTATCTGCTCCCTGCTTGTGTGTTGGAGGTCGCTGAGTAGTGCGCGAGCAAAATTTAA
GCTACAACAAGGCAAGGCTTGACCGACAATTGCATGAAGAATCTGCTTAGGGTTAGGCGTTTTGCGCTGC
TTCGCGATGTACGGGCCAGATATACGCGTTGACATTGATTATTGACTAGTTATTAATAGTAATCAATTAC
GGGGTCATTAGTTCATAGCCCATATATGGAGTTCCGCGTTACATAACTTACGGTAAATGGCCCGCCTGGC
TGACCGCCCAACGACCCCCGCCCATTGACGTCAATAATGACGTATGTTCCCATAGTAACGCCAATAGGGA
CTTTCCATTGACGTCAATGGGTGGAGTATTTACGGTAAACTGCCCACTTGGCAGTACATCAAGTGTATCA
TATGCCAAGTACGCCCCCTATTGACGTCAATGACGGTAAATGGCCCGCCTGGCATTATGCCCAGTACATG
ACCTTATGGGACTTTCCTACTTGGCAGTACATCTACGTATTAGTCATCGCTATTACCATGGTGATGCGGT
TTTGGCAGTACATCAATGGGCGTGGATAGCGGTTTGACTCACGGGGATTTCCAAGTCTCCACCCCATTGA
CGTCAATGGGAGTTTGTTTTGGCACCAAAATCAACGGGACTTTCCAAAATGTCGTAACAACTCCGCCCCA
TTGACGCAAATGGGCGGTAGGCGTGTACGGTGGGAGGTCTATATAAGCAGAGCTCTCTGGCTAACTAGAG
AACCCACTGCTTACTGGCTTATCGAAATTAATACGACTCACTATAGGGAGACCCAAGCTGGCTAGCGTTT
AAACTTAAGCTTGCCACCATGGGCTGTGTGCAGTGTAAGGACAAGGAGGCTACCAAGCTGACAGGAGGCT
CTGCGCGTAAGGTCGATCTCACCTCCTGCGATCGCGAGCCGATCCACATCCCCGGCAGCATTCAGCCGTG
CGGCTGCCTGCTAGCCTGCGACGCGCAGGCGGTGCGGATCACGCGCATTACGGAAAATGCCGGCGCGTTC
TTTGGACGCGAAACTCCGCGGGTCGGTGAGCTACTCGCCGATTACTTCGGCGAGACCGAAGCCCATGCGC
TGCGCAACGCACTGGCGCAGTCCTCCGATCCAAAGCGACCGGCGCTGATCTTCGGTTGGCGCGACGGCCT
GACCGGCCGCACCTTCGACATCTCACTGCATCGCCATGACGGTACATCGATCATCGAGTTCGAGCCTGCG
GCGGCCGAACAGGCCGACAATCCGCTGCGGCTGACGCGGCAGATCATCGCGCGCACCAAAGAACTGAAGT
CGCTCGAAGAGATGGCCGCACGGGTGCCGCGCTATCTGCAGGCGATGCTCGGCTATCACCGCGTGATGTT
GTACCGCTTCGCGGACGACGGCTCCGGGATGGTGATCGGCGAGGCGAAGCGCAGCGACCTCGAGAGCTTT
CTCGGTCAGCACTTTCCGGCGTCGCTGGTCCCGCAGCAGGCGCGGCTACTGTACTTGAAGAACGCGATCC
GCGTGGTCTCGGATTCGCGCGGCATCAGCAGCCGGATCGTGCCCGAGCACGACGCCTCCGGCGCCGCGCT
CGATCTGTCGTTCGCGCACCTGCGCAGCATCTCGCCCTGCCATCTCGAATTTCTGCGGAACATGGGCGTC
AGCGCCTCGATGTCGCTGTCGATCATCATTGACGGCACGCTATGGGGATTGATCATCTGTCATCATTACG
AGCCGCGTGCCGTGCCGATGGCGCAGCGCGTCGCGGCCGAAATGTTCGCCGACTTCTTATCGCTGCACTT
CACCGCCGCCCACCACCAACGCGGATCCGGCAAGCCTATCCCTAATCCTCTGCTGGGACTGGACTCTACA
GGAAGCGGAGCTACTAACTTCAGCCTGCTGAAGCAGGCTGGAGACGTGGAGGAGAACCCTGGACCTGAGA
CCGACACCCTCCTGCTATGGGTGCTGCTGCTCTGGGTGCCCGGCAGCACCGGCGACGCACCGGTCGGAGG
CAACGACCCTAACCTGTTCGTCGCCCTGTACGACTTCGTCGCCTCTGGCGACAACACCCTGAGCATCACC
AAGGGCGAGAAGCTGAGAGTCCTGGGCTACAACCACAACGGCGAGTGGTGCGAGGCCCAGACCAAGAACG
GCCAGGGCTGGGTCCCTAGCAACTACATCACACCTGTCAACAGCACCGGTGGAGGCAGCGGAGGAGGCTC
CGGAGCCGCAGGCAGCACGCTGGACAAAATCGCCAAAAACGGTGTGATTGTCGTCGGTCACCGTGAATCT
TCAGTGCCTTTCTCTTATTACGACAATCAGCAAAAAGTGGTGGGTTACTCGCAGGATTACTCCAACGCCA
TTGTTGAAGCAGTGAAAAAGAAACTCAACAAACCGGACTTGCAGGTAAAACTGATTCCGATTACCTCACA
AAACCGTATTCCACTGCTGCAAAACGGCACTTTCGATTTTGAATGTGGTTCTACCACCAACAACGTCGAA
CGCCAAAAACAGGCGGCTTTCTCTGACACTATTTTCGTGGTCGGTACGCGCCTGTTGACCAAAAAGGGTG
GCGATATCAAAGATTTTGCCAACCTGAAAGACAAAGCCGTAGTCGTCACTTCCGGCACTACCTCTGAAGT
TTTGCTCAACAAACTGAATGAAGAGCAAAAAATGAATATGCGCATCATCAGCGCCAAAGATCACGGTGAC
TCTTTCCGCACCCTGGAAAGCGGTCGTGCCGTTGCCTTTATGATGGATGACGTGCTGCTGGCCGGTGAAC
GTGCGAAAGCGAAGAAACCAGACAACTGGGAAATCGTCGGCAAGCCGCAGTCTCAGGAGGCCTACGGTTG
TATGTTGCGTAAAGATGATCCGCAGTTCAAAAAGCTGATGGATGACACCATCGCTCAGGTGCAGACCTCC
GGTGAAGCGGAAAAATGGTTTGATAAGTGGTTCAAAAATCCAATTCTGGTGAGCCACAACGTCTATATCA
CCGCCGACAAGCAGAAGAACGGCATCAAGGCGAACTTCAAGATCCGCCACAACGTGGAGGACGGCAGCGT
GCAGCTCGCCGACCACTACCAGCAGAACACCCCCATCGGCGACGGCCCCGTGCTGCTGCCCGACAACCAC
TACCTGAGCTATCAGTCCGTGCTGAGCAAAGACCCCAACGAGAAGCGCGATCACATGGTCCTGCTGGAGT
TCGTGACCGCCGCCGGGATCACTCTCGGCATGGACGAGCTGTACAAGGGAGGAGGCTCCGGAGGCGGAAG
CGGTACCCTCGAGCTGGTGCCCCACTTGCATAACCTCAATGACATCAGCCAATACACAAGTACAACCACC
AAGGTCCCAAGCACTGACATCACCCTTCGACCAACTCGGAAAAACTCAACCCCTGTGACCAGCGCATTTC
CAACCGCTAAGCAAGACGACCCCAAACAACAGCCTAGTCCATTTAGCGTAGACCAAAGGGACTACAGCAC
AGAGCTGTCCGTGACCATAGCTGTAGGAGCTTCCCTGCTTTTCCTGAACATTCTGGCTTTCGCGGCCCTC
TATTACAAGAAGGACAAAAGGCGCCACGACGTACATAGGAGATGTAGTCCGCAACGAACTACAACCAATG
ATCTTACGCACGCACCTGAGGAGGAGATCATGAGTCTTCAGATGAAACACACAGACCTGGACCACGAGTG
TGAATCCATCCATCCCCATGAGGTGGTGCTGAGGACAGCATGCCCTCCGGACTATACCCTGGCAATGCGC
CGAAGCCCAGACGACATTCCCCTGATGACACCCAATACCATAACCATGATTCCCAACACTATTCCAGGAA
TCCAGCCTCTCCACACTTTCAACACATTCACTGGTGGACAGAATAATACTCTCCCTCATCCGCATCCACA
CCCCCACTCCCACAGCTAATCTAGAGGGCCCGTTTAAACCCGCTGATCAGCCTCGACTGTGCCTTCTAGT
TGCCAGCCATCTGTTGTTTGCCCCTCCCCCGTGCCTTCCTTGACCCTGGAAGGTGCCACTCCCACTGTCC
TTTCCTAATAAAATGAGGAAATTGCATCGCATTGTCTGAGTAGGTGTCATTCTATTCTGGGGGGTGGGGT
GGGGCAGGACAGCAAGGGGGAGGATTGGGAAGACAATAGCAGGCATGCTGGGGATGCGGTGGGCTCTATG
GCTTCTGAGGCGGAAAGAACCAGCTGGGGCTCTAGGGGGTATCCCC
[124 nt withheld, positions 6067-6190]
C
[91 nt withheld, positions 6192-6282]
A
[49 nt withheld, positions 6284-6332]
CCTTTGACGTTGGAGTCCACGTTCTTT
[37 nt withheld, positions 6360-6396]
ACCCTATCTCGGTCTATTCTTTTGATTTATAAGGGATTTTGCCGATTTCGGCCTATTGGTTAAAAAATGA
GCTGATTTAACAAAAATTTAACGCGAATTAATTCTGTGGAATGTGTGTCAGTTAGGGTGTGGAAAGTCCC
CAGGCTCCCCAGCAGGCAGAAGTATGCAAAGCATGCATCTCAATTAGTCAGCAACCAGGTGTGGAAAGTC
CCCAGGCTCCCCAGCAGGCAGAAGTATGCAAAGCATGCATCTCAATTAGTCAGCAACCATAGTCCCGCCC
CTAACTCCGCCCATCCCGCCCCTAACTCCGCCCAGTTCCGCCCATTCTCCGCCCCATGGCTGACTAATTT
TTTTTATTTATGCAGAGGCCGAGGCCGCCTCTGCCTCTGAGCTATTCCAGAAGTAGTGAGGAGGCTTTTT
TGGAGGCCTAGGCTTTTGCAAAAAGCTCCCGGGAGCTTGTATATCCATTTTCGGATCTGATCAAGAGACA
GGATGAGGATCGTTTCGCATGATTGAACAAGATGGATTGCACGCAGGTTCTCCGGCCGCTTGGGTGGAGA
GGCTATTCGGCTATGACTGGGCACAACAGACAATCGGCTGCTCTGATGCCGCCGTGTTCCGGCTGTCAGC
GCAGGGGCGCCCGGTTCTTTTTGTCAAGACCGACCTGTCCGGTGCCCTGAATGAACTGCAGGACGAGGCA
GCGCGGCTATCGTGGCTGGCCACGACGGGCGTTCCTTGCGCAGCTGTGCTCGACGTTGTCACTGAAGCGG
GAAGGGACTGGCTGCTATTGGGCGAAGTGCCGGGGCAGGATCTCCTGTCATCTCACCTTGCTCCTGCCGA
GAAAGTATCCATCATGGCTGATGCAATGCGGCGGCTGCATACGCTTGATCCGGCTACCTGCCCATTCGAC
CACCAAGCGAAACATCGCATCGAGCGAGCACGTACTCGGATGGAAGCCGGTCTTGTCGATCAGGATGATC
TGGACGAAGAGCATCAGGGGCTCGCGCCAGCCGAACTGTTCGCCAGGCTCAAGGCGCGCATGCCCGACGG
CGAGGATCTCGTCGTGACCCATGGCGATGCCTGCTTGCCGAATATCATGGTGGAAAATGGCCGCTTTTCT
GGATTCATCGACTGTGGCCGGCTGGGTGTGGCGGACCGCTATCAGGACATAGCGTTGGCTACCCGTGATA
TTGCTGAAGAGCTTGGCGGCGAATGGGCTGACCGCTTCCTCGTGCTTTACGGTATCGCCGCTCCCGATTC
GCAGCGCATCGCCTTCTATCGCCTTCTTGACGAGTTCTTCTGAGCGGGACTCTGGGGTTCGAAATGACCG
ACCAAGCGACGCCCAACCTGCCATCACGAGATTTCGATTCCACCGCCGCCTTCTATGAAAGGTTGGGCTT
CGGAATCGTTTTCCGGGACGCCGGCTGGATGATCCTCCAGCGCGGGGATCTCATGCTGGAGTTCTTCGCC
CACCCCAACTTGTTTATTGCAGCTTATAATGGTTACAAATAAAGCAATAGCATCACAAATTTCACAAATA
AAGCATTTTTTTCACTGCATTCTAGTTGTGGTTTGTCCAAACTCATCAATGTATCTTATCATGTCTGTAT
ACCGTCGACCTCTAGCTAGAGCTTGGCGTAATCATGGTCATAGCTGTTTCCTGTGTGAAATTGTTATCCG
CTCACAATTCCACACAACATACGAGCCGGAAGCATAAAGTGTAAAGCCTGGGGTGCCTAATGAGTGAGCT
AACTCACATTAATTGCGTTGCGCTCACTGCCCGCTTTCCAGTCGGGAAACCTGTCGTGCCAGCTGCATTA
ATGAATCGGCCAACGCGCGGGGAGAGGCGGTTTGCGTATTGGGCGCTCTTCCGCTTCCTCGCTCACTGAC
TCGCTGCGCTCGGTCGTTCGGCTGCGGCGAGCGGTATCAGCTCACTCAAAGGCGGTAATACGGTTATCCA
CAGAATCAGGGGATAACGCAGGAAAGAACATGTGAGCAAAAGGCCAGCAAAAGGCCAGGAACCGTAAAAA
GGCCGCGTTGCTGGCGTT
